Addgene plasmid #20170: pGTI25
Depositing lab: Stephen West. Depositing organization: Cancer Research UK. Publication: Purification and properties of the RuvA and RuvB proteins of Escherichia coli. Tsaneva IR, Illing G, Lloyd RG, West SC. Mol Gen Genet. 1992 Oct . 235(1):1-10. 10.1007/BF00286175 PubMed 1435721.
Backbone
  Vector backbone: pCP3
  Backbone manufacturer: n/a
  Backbone size w/o insert (bp): 7000
  Vector type: Bacterial Expression
Growth in bacteria
  Bacterial resistance: Ampicillin and Kanamycin, 100 & 50 μg/mL
  Growth temperature: 30°C
  Growth strain: GT1265
  Growth instructions: Plasmid is supplied already transformed into strain GT1265 (ruvAB recA) containing plasmid c1857 (which encodes a temperature-sensitive lambda repressor. Grow at 30°C. Supplement media with 100µg/ml ampicillin and 30µg/ml kanamycin to maintain both plasmids.
  Copy number: Unknown
Gene/Insert
  Gene/Insert name: RuvA
  Species: A. thaliana (mustard weed); E. coli
  Insert size (bp): 609
  Mutation: none
  GenBank ID: BAA01034
  Cloning method: Restriction Enzyme; 5′ cloning site BamHI (destroyed during cloning); 3′ cloning site BamHI (destroyed during cloning)
  Sequencing primers: 5′ N/A; 3′ N/A
Resource information
  A portion of this plasmid was derived from a plasmid made by: Irina Tsaneva
Terms and licenses: Academic/Nonprofit Terms; Industry Terms: Not Available to Industry
Depositor comments: Please note that this plasmid may require a unique bacterial strain, so make sure to confirm that you can also obtain the appropriate growth strain. Please contact us or contact our distributors if you have any questions.
How to cite: pGTI25 was a gift from Stephen West (Addgene plasmid # 20170 ; http://n2t.net/addgene:20170 ; RRID:Addgene_20170)
