[The description below was written by a language model from this plasmid's Addgene catalogue record.]
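Description:
pGTI25 is a bacterial expression plasmid built on the pCP3 backbone (about 7 kb without insert) that carries the wild-type ruvA gene as a roughly 609 bp insert with no recorded mutations. The fragment was introduced by restriction cloning at BamHI, and the sites at both junctions were destroyed in the process. The species field lists both E. coli and A. thaliana, but the associated publication concerns purification of the E. coli RuvA and RuvB proteins, so the insert is best read as the E. coli gene and the plant entry is probably a cataloguing artefact. RuvA is the Holliday junction-binding protein that works with the RuvB motor to drive branch migration during homologous recombination and recombinational repair.

The record does not name the promoter driving ruvA or the origin of replication, and copy number is listed as unknown. However, the plasmid is maintained in a ruvAB recA host strain alongside a second plasmid encoding the temperature-sensitive lambda repressor cI857. This points to a thermoinducible system in which a lambda promoter is kept repressed at a permissive low temperature and released when the repressor is heat-inactivated, although that is an inference rather than a stated fact. The dual ampicillin and kanamycin selection serves to retain both plasmids. The record does not state which marker belongs to which plasmid. The ruvAB-deficient host means that overproduced RuvA is free of chromosomally encoded Ruv proteins, and the recA background limits recombination. No tags or fusion partners are recorded, so the construct appears intended for overexpression and purification of native RuvA for biochemical studies. No feature table was provided to confirm the plasmid's individual elements.
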