>Addgene plasmid #20170 | pGTI25 | addgene partial sequence | sequence record 26000 | 20170 with pLTet-F
ATTAAGCCCTGAAGAAGGGCAGCATTCAAAGCAGAAGGCTTTGGGGTGTGTGATACGAAACGAAGCATTG
GAATTCCGGATCATCTATCCAGCATTTTTTTATCATACAGCATTATCTTTGATTCATTACGCAGGAGCGT
CATGTGATAGGCAGACTCAGAGGCATCATCATTGAAAAACAACCCCCGCTGGTGTTAATTGAAGTGGGCG
GCGTAGGCTATGAAGTGCATATGCCGATGACCTGTTTTTATGAACTCCCTGAAGCGGGTCAGGAAGCGAT
CGTTTTCACCCACTTTGTGGTGCGTGAAGACGCGCAACTGCTGTACGGTTTTAACAATAAACAAGAGCGC
ACATTGTTCAAAGAGTTGATCAAAACCAACGGCGTCGGCCCGAAGTTGGCGCTGGCGATCCTCTCCGGAA
TGTCAGCGCAGCAGTTCGTTAATGCCGTTGAGCGTGAAGAAGTGGGGGCACTGGTGAAACTGCCGGGTAT
TGGCAAAAAAACCGCCGAACGCTTGATTGTTGAAATGAAAGACCGATTTAAAGGTTTGCATGGCGATCTC
TTTACGCCAGCCGCCGACCTGGTACTCACGTCTCCTGCCAGCCCGGCGACCGACGATGCTGAACAAGAAG
CGGTTGCCGCGCTGGTGGCGCTGGGCTATAAACCACAAGAAGCAAGCCGCATGGTGAGCAAAATCGCTCG
CCCTGACGCCAGCAGTGAAACTTTAATTCGCGAAGCCCTACGCGCCGCGTTATGAGGTAAAGGATGATTG
AAGCAGACCGTCTGATTTCTGCCGGTACCGTCGGGGGAAGCTTTTG
